Addgene plasmid #142591: TFORF0295
Purpose: Lentiviral vector for overexpressing transcription factor ORFs with unique 24-bp barcodes. Barcodes facilitate identification of transcription factors in pooled screens.
Depositing lab: Feng Zhang. Depositing organization: Broad Institute. Publication: A transcription factor atlas of directed differentiation. Joung J, Ma S, Tay T, Geiger-Schuller KR, Kirchgatterer PC, Verdine VK, Guo B, Arias-Garcia MA, Allen WE, Singh A, Kuksenko O, Abudayyeh OO, Gootenberg JS, Fu Z, Macrae RK, Buenrostro JD, Regev A, Zhang F. Cell. 2023 Jan 5;186(1):209-229.e26. doi: 10.1016/j.cell.2022.11.026. PubMed 36608654.
Backbone
  Vector backbone: pLX_TRC317
  Backbone manufacturer: Broad Institute Genetic Perturbation Platform
  Backbone size w/o insert (bp): 8264
  Vector type: Mammalian Expression, Lentiviral
  Selectable markers: Puromycin
Growth in bacteria
  Bacterial resistance: Ampicillin, 100 μg/mL
  Growth temperature: 37°C
  Growth strain: NEB Stable
  Copy number: High Copy
Gene/Insert
  Gene/Insert name: MEF2A
  Species: H. sapiens (human)
  Insert size (bp): 1619
  Entrez Gene: MEF2A (a.k.a. ADCAD1, RSRFC4, RSRFC9, mef2)
  Promoter: EF1a
  Cloning method: Unknown
  Sequencing primers: 5′ GGGTGGAGACTGAAGTTAGGCCAG; 3′ CACATAGCGTAAAAGGAGCAACATAG
Terms and licenses: Academic/Nonprofit Terms; Industry Terms: Not Available to Industry
Depositor comments: NM_001319206,XM_011521583,ENST00000557942 . The transcription factor ORF portion of this plasmid was synthesized by Genewiz. Please test multiple small colonies in case of plasmid recombination. To make this collection available in a timely manner, a portion of this collection was not fully sequenced by Addgene. If an Addgene verified full plasmid sequence is not available, please contact us prior to placing an order to request the full sequence.
How to cite: TFORF0295 was a gift from Feng Zhang (Addgene plasmid # 142591 ; http://n2t.net/addgene:142591 ; RRID:Addgene_142591)
