[The description below was written by a language model from this plasmid's Addgene catalogue record and pLannotate feature annotations shown in this document.]
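Description:
TFORF0295 is a third-generation-style, self-inactivating lentiviral expression plasmid built on the pLX_TRC317 backbone and carrying the human transcription factor MEF2A as its open reading frame. It is propagated in E. coli through a high-copy ColE1/pUC-type origin with ampicillin resistance (AmpR), and the backbone also retains an f1 origin and remnants of a lac/lacZα cloning region flanked by T7 and T3 promoters. The viral portion begins with an RSV promoter fused to a truncated HIV-1 5' LTR, which drives Tat-independent production of genomic RNA in packaging cells. This is followed by the Ψ packaging signal with a partial gag sequence, the Rev response element for nuclear export of the unspliced transcript, a cPPT/CTS element, and a ΔU3 3' LTR that inactivates the LTR promoter after integration. An SV40 polyadenylation signal lies downstream.

Within the proviral region there are two expression units. An SV40 early promoter drives the puromycin N-acetyltransferase gene, allowing selection of transduced mammalian cells. The strong constitutive EF-1α promoter drives the MEF2A coding sequence; the annotation tool matched this to the mouse Mef2a protein entry, but the catalogue records the insert as human. A WPRE downstream of the ORF enhances transcript stability and expression. The record states that each plasmid in this collection carries a unique 24-bp barcode, although the feature table does not annotate it. A short U6 promoter fragment is annotated between the ORF and the WPRE. The barcode allows the overexpressed factor to be identified in pooled screens, the context here being directed-differentiation screening with a transcription factor ORF library. The depositor notes that the plasmid may be prone to recombination.
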