Features (pLannotate 1.2.2; 31 found; start..end, strand, type, name):
      5..231     +  promoter       RSV promoter: Rous sarcoma virus enhancer/promoter
    232..412     +  LTR            5' LTR (truncated): truncated 5' long terminal repeat (LTR) from HIV-1
    459..584     +  misc_feature   HIV-1 Ψ: packaging signal of human immunodeficiency virus type 1
    568..931     +  CDS            HIV-1 gag (fragment): gag protein from human immunodeficiency virus 1; gag
   1077..1310    +  misc_feature   RRE: The Rev response element (RRE) of HIV-1 allows for Rev-dependent mRNA export from the nucleus to the cytoplasm.
   1687..1713    +  CDS            Rev (fragment): human immunodeficiency virus 1 (HIV-1) Rev protein; rev; enhances nuclear export of unspliced and incompletely spliced viral mRNAs
   1720..1743    +  promoter       SV40 promoter (fragment): SV40 early promoter
   1744..1815    +  promoter       SV40 promoter (fragment): SV40 enhancer and early promoter
   1839..1974    +  rep_origin     SV40 ori: SV40 origin of replication
   2020..2616    +  CDS            PuroR (fragment): puromycin N-acetyltransferase; pac from Streptomyces; confers resistance to puromycin
   2665..2782    +  misc_feature   cPPT/CTS: central polypurine tract and central termination sequence of HIV-1
   2847..2913    +  CDS            small t antigen (fragment): SV40 (simian virus 40) small t antigen
   2920..4098    +  promoter       EF-1α promoter: strong constitutive promoter for human elongation factor EF-1α
   4115..5629    +  CDS            Mef2a: MEF2A_MOUSE - Experimental evidence at protein level: Swiss-Prot protein existence level 1. Transcriptional activator which binds specifically to the MEF2 element, 5'-YTA[AT](4)TAR-3', found in numerous muscle-specific genes. Also involved in the activation of numerous growth factor- and stress-induced genes. Mediates cellular functions not only in skeletal and cardiac muscle development, but also in neuronal differentiation and survival. Plays diverse roles in the control of cell growth, survival and apoptosis via p38 MAPK signaling in muscle-specific and/or growth factor-related transcriptio
   5645..5698    +  promoter       U6 promoter (fragment): RNA polymerase III promoter for human U6 snRNA
   5740..6328    +  misc_feature   WPRE: woodchuck hepatitis virus posttranscriptional regulatory element
   6379..6398    +  misc_feature   cPPT/CTS (fragment): central polypurine tract and central termination sequence of HIV-1
   6400..6633    +  LTR            3' LTR (ΔU3): self-inactivating 3' long terminal repeat (LTR) from HIV-1
   6711..6832    +  polyA_signal   SV40 poly(A) signal: SV40 polyadenylation signal
   6872..7007    +  rep_origin     SV40 ori: SV40 origin of replication
   7028..7046    -  promoter       T7 promoter: promoter for bacteriophage T7 RNA polymerase
   7054..7209    +  CDS            lacZα (fragment): LacZα fragment of β-galactosidase; lacZ fragment
   7214..7642    +  rep_origin     f1 ori (sequence partly withheld): f1 bacteriophage origin of replication; arrow indicates direction of (+) strand synthesis
   7695..7799    +  promoter       AmpR promoter: bla
   7800..8660    +  CDS            AmpR: β-lactamase; bla; confers resistance to ampicillin, carbenicillin, and related antibiotics
   8831..9419    +  rep_origin     ori: high-copy-number ColE1/pMB1/pBR322/pUC origin of replication
   9602..9694    +  CDS            lacI (fragment): lac repressor; lacI; The lac repressor binds to the lac operator to inhibit transcription in E. coli. This inhibition can be relieved by adding lactose or isopropyl-β-D-thiogalactopyranoside (IPTG).
   9707..9728    +  protein_bind   CAP binding site: CAP binding activates transcription in the presence of cAMP. E. coli catabolite activator protein
   9743..9773    +  promoter       lac promoter: promoter for the E. coli lac operon
   9781..9797    +  protein_bind   lac operator: The lac repressor binds to the lac operator to inhibit transcription in E. coli. This inhibition can be relieved by adding lactose or isopropyl-β-D-thiogalactopyranoside (IPTG). lac repressor encoded by lacI
   9842..9860    +  promoter       T3 promoter: promoter for bacteriophage T3 RNA polymerase
>Addgene plasmid #142591 | TFORF0295 | addgene full sequence | sequence record 395982 | Addgene NGS Result
TTAATGTAGTCTTATGCAATACTCTTGTAGTCTTGCAACATGGTAACGATGAGTTAGCAACATGCCTTAC
AAGGAGAGAAAAAGCACCGTGCATGCCGATTGGTGGAAGTAAGGTGGTACGATCGTGCCTTATTAGGAAG
GCAACAGACGGGTCTGACATGGATTGGACGAACCACTGAATTGCCGCATTGCAGAGATATTGTATTTAAG
TGCCTAGCTCGATACATAAACGGGTCTCTCTGGTTAGACCAGATCTGAGCCTGGGAGCTCTCTGGCTAAC
TAGGGAACCCACTGCTTAAGCCTCAATAAAGCTTGCCTTGAGTGCTTCAAGTAGTGTGTGCCCGTCTGTT
GTGTGACTCTGGTAACTAGAGATCCCTCAGACCCTTTTAGTCAGTGTGGAAAATCTCTAGCAGTGGCGCC
CGAACAGGGACTTGAAAGCGAAAGGGAAACCAGAGGAGCTCTCTCGACGCAGGACTCGGCTTGCTGAAGC
GCGCACGGCAAGAGGCGAGGGGCGGCGACTGGTGAGTACGCCAAAAATTTTGACTAGCGGAGGCTAGAAG
GAGAGAGATGGGTGCGAGAGCGTCAGTATTAAGCGGGGGAGAATTAGATCGCGATGGGAAAAAATTCGGT
TAAGGCCAGGGGGAAAGAAAAAATATAAATTAAAACATATAGTATGGGCAAGCAGGGAGCTAGAACGATT
CGCAGTTAATCCTGGCCTGTTAGAAACATCAGAAGGCTGTAGACAAATACTGGGACAGCTACAACCATCC
CTTCAGACAGGATCAGAAGAACTTAGATCATTATATAATACAGTAGCAACCCTCTATTGTGTGCATCAAA
GGATAGAGATAAAAGACACCAAGGAAGCTTTAGACAAGATAGAGGAAGAGCAAAACAAAAGTAAGACCAC
CGCACAGCAAGCGGCCGCTGATCTTCAGACCTGGAGGAGGAGATATGAGGGACAATTGGAGAAGTGAATT
ATATAAATATAAAGTAGTAAAAATTGAACCATTAGGAGTAGCACCCACCAAGGCAAAGAGAAGAGTGGTG
CAGAGAGAAAAAAGAGCAGTGGGAATAGGAGCTTTGTTCCTTGGGTTCTTGGGAGCAGCAGGAAGCACTA
TGGGCGCAGCGTCAATGACGCTGACGGTACAGGCCAGACAATTATTGTCTGGTATAGTGCAGCAGCAGAA
CAATTTGCTGAGGGCTATTGAGGCGCAACAGCATCTGTTGCAACTCACAGTCTGGGGCATCAAGCAGCTC
CAGGCAAGAATCCTGGCTGTGGAAAGATACCTAAAGGATCAACAGCTCCTGGGGATTTGGGGTTGCTCTG
GAAAACTCATTTGCACCACTGCTGTGCCTTGGAATGCTAGTTGGAGTAATAAATCTCTGGAACAGATTTG
GAATCACACGACCTGGATGGAGTGGGACAGAGAAATTAACAATTACACAAGCTTAATACACTCCTTAATT
GAAGAATCGCAAAACCAGCAAGAAAAGAATGAACAAGAATTATTGGAATTAGATAAATGGGCAAGTTTGT
GGAATTGGTTTAACATAACAAATTGGCTGTGGTATATAAAATTATTCATAATGATAGTAGGAGGCTTGGT
AGGTTTAAGAATAGTTTTTGCTGTACTTTCTATAGTGAATAGAGTTAGGCAGGGATATTCACCATTATCG
TTTCAGACCCACCTCCCAACCCCGAGGGGACCCATGCATTGCATCTCAATTAGTCAGCAACCAGGTGTGG
AAAGTCCCCAGGCTCCCCAGCAGGCAGAAGTATGCAAAGCATGCGTCTCAATTAGTCAGCAACCATAGTC
CCGCCCCTAACTCCGCCCATCCCGCCCCTAACTCCGCCCAGTTCCGCCCATTCTCCGCCCCATGGCTGAC
TAATTTTTTTTATTTATGCAGAGGCCGAGGCCGCCTCGGCCTCTGAGCTATTCCAGAAGTAGTGAGGAGG
CTTTTTTGGAGGCCTAGGCTTTTGCAAAAAGCTTTCTAGAGGTACCACCGGAGCTTACCATGACCGAGTA
CAAGCCCACGGTGCGCCTCGCCACCCGCGACGACGTCCCCAGGGCCGTACGCACCCTCGCCGCCGCGTTC
GCCGACTACCCCGCCACGCGCCACACCGTCGATCCGGACCGCCACATCGAGCGGGTCACCGAGCTGCAAG
AACTCTTCCTCACGCGCGTCGGGCTCGACATCGGCAAGGTGTGGGTCGCGGACGACGGCGCCGCCGTGGC
GGTCTGGACCACGCCGGAGAGCGTCGAAGCGGGGGCGGTGTTCGCCGAGATCGGCCCGCGCATGGCCGAG
TTGAGCGGTTCCCGGCTGGCCGCGCAGCAACAGATGGAAGGCCTCCTGGCGCCGCACCGGCCCAAGGAGC
CCGCGTGGTTCCTGGCCACCGTCGGCGTCTCGCCCGACCACCAGGGCAAGGGTCTGGGCAGCGCCGTCGT
GCTCCCCGGAGTGGAGGCGGCCGAGCGCGCCGGGGTGCCCGCCTTCCTGGAGACCTCCGCGCCCCGCAAC
CTCCCCTTCTACGAGCGGCTCGGCTTCACCGTCACCGCCGACGTCGAGGTGCCCGAAGGACCGCGCACCT
GGTGCATGACCCGCAAGCCCGGTGCCAGTTAACGAATTCTAGATCTTGAGACAAATGGCAGTATTCATCC
ACAATTTTAAAAGAAAAGGGGGGATTGGGGGGTACAGTGCAGGGGAAAGAATAGTAGACATAATAGCAAC
AGACATACAAACTAAAGAATTACAAAAACAAATTACAAAAATTCAAAATTTTCGGGTTTATTACAGGGAC
AGCAGAGATCCACTTTGGCGCCGGCTCGAGGCCTGCAGGTGCAAAGATGGATAAAGTTTTAAACAGAGAG
GAATCTTTGCAGCTAATGGACCTTCTAGGTCTTGAAAGGAGTGGGAATTGGCTCCGGTGCCCGTCAGTGG
GCAGAGCGCACATCGCCCACAGTCCCCGAGAAGTTGGGGGGAGGGGTCGGCAATTGAACCGGTGCCTAGA
GAAGGTGGCGCGGGGTAAACTGGGAAAGTGATGTCGTGTACTGGCTCCGCCTTTTTCCCGAGGGTGGGGG
AGAACCGTATATAAGTGCAGTAGTCGCCGTGAACGTTCTTTTTCGCAACGGGTTTGCCGCCAGAACACAG
GTAAGTGCCGTGTGTGGTTCCCGCGGGCCTGGCCTCTTTACGGGTTATGGCCCTTGCGTGCCTTGAATTA
CTTCCACCTGGCTGCAGTACGTGATTCTTGATCCCGAGCTTCGGGTTGGAAGTGGGTGGGAGAGTTCGAG
GCCTTGCGCTTAAGGAGCCCCTTCGCCTCGTGCTTGAGTTGAGGCCTGGCCTGGGCGCTGGGGCCGCCGC
GTGCGAATCTGGTGGCACCTTCGCGCCTGTCTCGCTGCTTTCGATAAGTCTCTAGCCATTTAAAATTTTT
GATGACCTGCTGCGACGCTTTTTTTCTGGCAAGATAGTCTTGTAAATGCGGGCCAAGATCTGCACACTGG
TATTTCGGTTTTTGGGGCCGCGGGCGGCGACGGGGCCCGTGCGTCCCAGCGCACATGTTCGGCGAGGCGG
GGCCTGCGAGCGCGGCCACCGAGAATCGGACGGGGGTAGTCTCAAGCTGGCCGGCCTGCTCTGGTGCCTG
GCCTCGCGCCGCCGTGTATCGCCCCGCCCTGGGCGGCAAGGCTGGCCCGGTCGGCACCAGTTGCGTGAGC
GGAAAGATGGCCGCTTCCCGGCCCTGCTGCAGGGAGCTCAAAATGGAGGACGCGGCGCTCGGGAGAGCGG
GCGGGTGAGTCACCCACACAAAGGAAAAGGGCCTTTCCGTCCTCAGCCGTCGCTTCATGTGACTCCACGG
AGTACCGGGCGCCGTCCAGGCACCTCGATTAGTTCTCGAGCTTTTGGAGTACGTCGTCTTTAGGTTGGGG
GGAGGGGTTTTATGCGATGGAGTTTCCCCACACTGAGTGGGTGGAGACTGAAGTTAGGCCAGCTTGGCAC
TTGATGTAATTCTCCTTGGAATTTGCCCTTTTTGAGTTTGGATCTTGGTTCATTCTCAAGCCTCAGACAG
TGGTTCAAAGTTTTTTTCTTCCATTTCAGGTGTCGTGAGGCTAGCACCGCCACCATGGGGCGGAAGAAAA
TACAAATCACACGCATAATGGATGAAAGGAACCGACAGGTCACTTTTACAAAGAGAAAGTTTGGATTAAT
GAAGAAAGCCTATGAACTTAGTGTGCTCTGTGACTGTGAAATAGCACTCATCATTTTCAACAGCTCTAAC
AAACTGTTTCAATATGCTAGCACTGATATGGACAAAGTTCTTCTCAAGTATACAGAATATAATGAACCTC
ATGAAAGCAGAACCAACTCGGATATTGTTGAGACTTTAAGAAAGAAAGGCCTTAATGGTTGTGAGAGCCC
TGATGCTGACGATTACTTTGAGCACAGTCCACTCTCGGAGGACAGATTCAGCAAACTAAATGAAGATAGT
GATTTTATTTTCAAACGAGGCCCTCCTGGTCTGCCACCTCAGAACTTTTCAATGTCTGTCACAGTTCCAG
TGACCAGCCCCAATGCTTTGTCCTACACTAACCCAGGGAGTTCACTGGTGTCCCCATCTTTGGCAGCCAG
CTCAACGTTAACAGATTCAAGCATGCTCTCTCCACCTCAAACCACATTACATAGAAATGTGTCTCCTGGA
GCTCCTCAGAGACCACCAAGTACTGGCAATGCAGGTGGGATGTTGAGCACTACAGACCTCACAGTGCCAA
ATGGAGCTGGAAGCAGTCCAGTGGGGAATGGATTTGTAAACTCAAGAGCTTCTCCAAATTTGATTGGAGC
TACTGGTGCAAATAGCTTAGGCAAAGTCATGCCTACAAAGTCTCCCCCTCCACCAGGTGGTGGTAATCTT
GGAATGAACAGTAGGAAACCAGATCTTCGAGTTGTCATCCCCCCTTCAAGCAAGGGCATGATGCCTCCAC
TATCGGAGGAAGAGGAATTGGAGTTGAATACCCAGAGGATCAGTAGTTCTCAAGCCACTCAACCTCTTGC
TACCCCAGTCGTGTCTGTGACAACCCCAAGCTTGCCTCCGCAAGGACTTGTGTACTCAGCAATGCCGACT
GCCTACAACACTGATTATTCACTGACCAGCGCTGACCTGTCAGCCCTTCAAGGCTTCAACTCGCCAGGAA
TGCTGTCGCTGGGACAGGTGTCGGCCTGGCAGCAGCACCACCTAGGACAAGCAGCCCTCAGCTCTCTTGT
TGCTGGAGGGCAGTTATCTCAGGGTTCCAATTTATCCATTAATACCAACCAAAACATCAGCATCAAGTCC
GAACCGATTTCACCTCCTCGGGATCGTATGACCCCATCGGGCTTCCAGCAGCAGCAGCAGCAGCAGCAGC
AGCAGCAGCCGCCGCCACCACCGCAGCCCCAGCCACAACCCCCGCAGCCCCAGCCCCGACAGGAAATGGG
GCGCTCCCCTGTGGACAGTCTGAGCAGCTCTAGTAGCTCCTATGATGGCAGTGATCGGGAGGATCCACGG
GGCGACTTCCATTCTCCAATTGTGCTTGGCCGACCCCCAAACACTGAGGACAGAGAAAGCCCTTCTGTAA
AGCGAATGAGGATGGACGCGTGGGTGACCTAGTAATGAACTAGTCCGTAACTTGAAAGTATTTCGATTTC
TTGGCTTTATATATCTTGTGGAAAGGACGAGTGCTCTCGGTGCGGAGGATGTAAACGCGTTAAGTCGACA
ATCAACCTCTGGATTACAAAATTTGTGAAAGATTGACTGGTATTCTTAACTATGTTGCTCCTTTTACGCT
ATGTGGATACGCTGCTTTAATGCCTTTGTATCATGCTATTGCTTCCCGTATGGCTTTCATTTTCTCCTCC
TTGTATAAATCCTGGTTGCTGTCTCTTTATGAGGAGTTGTGGCCCGTTGTCAGGCAACGTGGCGTGGTGT
GCACTGTGTTTGCTGACGCAACCCCCACTGGTTGGGGCATTGCCACCACCTGTCAGCTCCTTTCCGGGAC
TTTCGCTTTCCCCCTCCCTATTGCCACGGCGGAACTCATCGCCGCCTGCCTTGCCCGCTGCTGGACAGGG
GCTCGGCTGTTGGGCACTGACAATTCCGTGGTGTTGTCGGGGAAATCATCGTCCTTTCCTTGGCTGCTCG
CCTGTGTTGCCACCTGGATTCTGCGCGGGACGTCCTTCTGCTACGTCCCTTCGGCCCTCAATCCAGCGGA
CCTTCCTTCCCGCGGCCTGCTGCCGGCTCTGCGGCCTCTTCCGCGTCTTCGCCTTCGCCCTCAGACGAGT
CGGATCTCCCTTTGGGCCGCCTCCCCGCGTCGACTTTAAGACCAATGACTTACAAGGCAGCTGTAGATCT
TAGCCACTTTTTAAAAGAAAAGGGGGGACTGGAAGGGCTAATTCACTCCCAACGAAGACAAGATCTGCTT
TTTGCTTGTACTGGGTCTCTCTGGTTAGACCAGATCTGAGCCTGGGAGCTCTCTGGCTAACTAGGGAACC
CACTGCTTAAGCCTCAATAAAGCTTGCCTTGAGTGCTTCAAGTAGTGTGTGCCCGTCTGTTGTGTGACTC
TGGTAACTAGAGATCCCTCAGACCCTTTTAGTCAGTGTGGAAAATCTCTAGCAGTACGTATAGTAGTTCA
TGTCATCTTATTATTCAGTATTTATAACTTGCAAAGAAATGAATATCAGAGAGTGAGAGGAACTTGTTTA
TTGCAGCTTATAATGGTTACAAATAAAGCAATAGCATCACAAATTTCACAAATAAAGCATTTTTTTCACT
GCATTCTAGTTGTGGTTTGTCCAAACTCATCAATGTATCTTATCATGTCTGGCTCTAGCTATCCCGCCCC
TAACTCCGCCCATCCCGCCCCTAACTCCGCCCAGTTCCGCCCATTCTCCGCCCCATGGCTGACTAATTTT
TTTTATTTATGCAGAGGCCGAGGCCGCCTCGGCCTCTGAGCTATTCCAGAAGTAGTGAGGAGGCTTTTTT
GGAGGCCTAGGGACGTACCCAATTCGCCCTATAGTGAGTCGTATTACGCGCGCTCACTGGCCGTCGTTTT
ACAACGTCGTGACTGGGAAAACCCTGGCGTTACCCAACTTAATCGCCTTGCAGCACATCCCCCTTTCGCC
AGCTGGCGTAATAGCGAAGAGGCCCGCACCGATCGCCCTTCCCAACAGTTGCGCAGCCTGAATGGCGAAT
GGG
[124 nt withheld, positions 7214-7337]
C
[91 nt withheld, positions 7339-7429]
A
[49 nt withheld, positions 7431-7479]
CCTTTGACGTTGGAGTCCACGTTCTTT
[37 nt withheld, positions 7507-7543]
ACCCTATCTCGGTCTATTCTTTTGATTTATAAGGGATTTTGCCGATTTCGGCCTATTGGTTAAAAAATGA
GCTGATTTAACAAAAATTTAACGCGAATTTTAACAAAATATTAACGCTTACAATTTAGGTGGCACTTTTC
GGGGAAATGTGCGCGGAACCCCTATTTGTTTATTTTTCTAAATACATTCAAATATGTATCCGCTCATGAG
ACAATAACCCTGATAAATGCTTCAATAATATTGAAAAAGGAAGAGTATGAGTATTCAACATTTCCGTGTC
GCCCTTATTCCCTTTTTTGCGGCATTTTGCCTTCCTGTTTTTGCTCACCCAGAAACGCTGGTGAAAGTAA
AAGATGCTGAAGATCAGTTGGGTGCACGAGTGGGTTACATCGAACTGGATCTCAACAGCGGTAAGATCCT
TGAGAGTTTTCGCCCCGAAGAACGTTTTCCAATGATGAGCACTTTTAAAGTTCTGCTATGTGGCGCGGTA
TTATCCCGTATTGACGCCGGGCAAGAGCAACTCGGTCGCCGCATACACTATTCTCAGAATGACTTGGTTG
AGTACTCACCAGTCACAGAAAAGCATCTTACGGATGGCATGACAGTAAGAGAATTATGCAGTGCTGCCAT
AACCATGAGTGATAACACTGCGGCCAACTTACTTCTGACAACGATCGGAGGACCGAAGGAGCTAACCGCT
TTTTTGCACAACATGGGGGATCATGTAACTCGCCTTGATCGTTGGGAACCGGAGCTGAATGAAGCCATAC
CAAACGACGAGCGTGACACCACGATGCCTGTAGCAATGGCAACAACGTTGCGCAAACTATTAACTGGCGA
ACTACTTACTCTAGCTTCCCGGCAACAATTAATAGACTGGATGGAGGCGGATAAAGTTGCAGGACCACTT
CTGCGCTCGGCCCTTCCGGCTGGCTGGTTTATTGCTGATAAATCTGGAGCCGGTGAGCGTGGGTCTCGCG
GTATCATTGCAGCACTGGGGCCAGATGGTAAGCCCTCCCGTATCGTAGTTATCTACACGACGGGGAGTCA
GGCAACTATGGATGAACGAAATAGACAGATCGCTGAGATAGGTGCCTCACTGATTAAGCATTGGTAACTG
TCAGACCAAGTTTACTCATATATACTTTAGATTGATTTAAAACTTCATTTTTAATTTAAAAGGATCTAGG
TGAAGATCCTTTTTGATAATCTCATGACCAAAATCCCTTAACGTGAGTTTTCGTTCCACTGAGCGTCAGA
CCCCGTAGAAAAGATCAAAGGATCTTCTTGAGATCCTTTTTTTCTGCGCGTAATCTGCTGCTTGCAAACA
AAAAAACCACCGCTACCAGCGGTGGTTTGTTTGCCGGATCAAGAGCTACCAACTCTTTTTCCGAAGGTAA
CTGGCTTCAGCAGAGCGCAGATACCAAATACTGTTCTTCTAGTGTAGCCGTAGTTAGGCCACCACTTCAA
GAACTCTGTAGCACCGCCTACATACCTCGCTCTGCTAATCCTGTTACCAGTGGCTGCTGCCAGTGGCGAT
AAGTCGTGTCTTACCGGGTTGGACTCAAGACGATAGTTACCGGATAAGGCGCAGCGGTCGGGCTGAACGG
GGGGTTCGTGCACACAGCCCAGCTTGGAGCGAACGACCTACACCGAACTGAGATACCTACAGCGTGAGCT
ATGAGAAAGCGCCACGCTTCCCGAAGGGAGAAAGGCGGACAGGTATCCGGTAAGCGGCAGGGTCGGAACA
GGAGAGCGCACGAGGGAGCTTCCAGGGGGAAACGCCTGGTATCTTTATAGTCCTGTCGGGTTTCGCCACC
TCTGACTTGAGCGTCGATTTTTGTGATGCTCGTCAGGGGGGCGGAGCCTATGGAAAAACGCCAGCAACGC
GGCCTTTTTACGGTTCCTGGCCTTTTGCTGGCCTTTTGCTCACATGTTCTTTCCTGCGTTATCCCCTGAT
TCTGTGGATAACCGTATTACCGCCTTTGAGTGAGCTGATACCGCTCGCCGCAGCCGAACGACCGAGCGCA
GCGAGTCAGTGAGCGAGGAAGCGGAAGAGCGCCCAATACGCAAACCGCCTCTCCCCGCGCGTTGGCCGAT
TCATTAATGCAGCTGGCACGACAGGTTTCCCGACTGGAAAGCGGGCAGTGAGCGCAACGCAATTAATGTG
AGTTAGCTCACTCATTAGGCACCCCAGGCTTTACACTTTATGCTTCCGGCTCGTATGTTGTGTGGAATTG
TGAGCGGATAACAATTTCACACAGGAAACAGCTATGACCATGATTACGCCAAGCGCGCAATTAACCCTCA
CTAAAGGGAACAAAAGCTGGAGCTGCAAGC
