>Addgene plasmid #142591 | TFORF0295 | depositor partial sequence | sequence record 279911 | Insert
ACCGCCACCATGGGGCGGAAGAAAATACAAATCACACGCATAATGGATGAAAGGAACCGACAGGTCACTT
TTACAAAGAGAAAGTTTGGATTAATGAAGAAAGCCTATGAACTTAGTGTGCTCTGTGACTGTGAAATAGC
ACTCATCATTTTCAACAGCTCTAACAAACTGTTTCAATATGCTAGCACTGATATGGACAAAGTTCTTCTC
AAGTATACAGAATATAATGAACCTCATGAAAGCAGAACCAACTCGGATATTGTTGAGACTTTAAGAAAGA
AAGGCCTTAATGGTTGTGAGAGCCCTGATGCTGACGATTACTTTGAGCACAGTCCACTCTCGGAGGACAG
ATTCAGCAAACTAAATGAAGATAGTGATTTTATTTTCAAACGAGGCCCTCCTGGTCTGCCACCTCAGAAC
TTTTCAATGTCTGTCACAGTTCCAGTGACCAGCCCCAATGCTTTGTCCTACACTAACCCAGGGAGTTCAC
TGGTGTCCCCATCTTTGGCAGCCAGCTCAACGTTAACAGATTCAAGCATGCTCTCTCCACCTCAAACCAC
ATTACATAGAAATGTGTCTCCTGGAGCTCCTCAGAGACCACCAAGTACTGGCAATGCAGGTGGGATGTTG
AGCACTACAGACCTCACAGTGCCAAATGGAGCTGGAAGCAGTCCAGTGGGGAATGGATTTGTAAACTCAA
GAGCTTCTCCAAATTTGATTGGAGCTACTGGTGCAAATAGCTTAGGCAAAGTCATGCCTACAAAGTCTCC
CCCTCCACCAGGTGGTGGTAATCTTGGAATGAACAGTAGGAAACCAGATCTTCGAGTTGTCATCCCCCCT
TCAAGCAAGGGCATGATGCCTCCACTATCGGAGGAAGAGGAATTGGAGTTGAATACCCAGAGGATCAGTA
GTTCTCAAGCCACTCAACCTCTTGCTACCCCAGTCGTGTCTGTGACAACCCCAAGCTTGCCTCCGCAAGG
ACTTGTGTACTCAGCAATGCCGACTGCCTACAACACTGATTATTCACTGACCAGCGCTGACCTGTCAGCC
CTTCAAGGCTTCAACTCGCCAGGAATGCTGTCGCTGGGACAGGTGTCGGCCTGGCAGCAGCACCACCTAG
GACAAGCAGCCCTCAGCTCTCTTGTTGCTGGAGGGCAGTTATCTCAGGGTTCCAATTTATCCATTAATAC
CAACCAAAACATCAGCATCAAGTCCGAACCGATTTCACCTCCTCGGGATCGTATGACCCCATCGGGCTTC
CAGCAGCAGCAGCAGCAGCAGCAGCAGCAGCAGCCGCCGCCACCACCGCAGCCCCAGCCACAACCCCCGC
AGCCCCAGCCCCGACAGGAAATGGGGCGCTCCCCTGTGGACAGTCTGAGCAGCTCTAGTAGCTCCTATGA
TGGCAGTGATCGGGAGGATCCACGGGGCGACTTCCATTCTCCAATTGTGCTTGGCCGACCCCCAAACACT
GAGGACAGAGAAAGCCCTTCTGTAAAGCGAATGAGGATGGACGCGTGGGTGACCTAGTAATGAACTAGTC
CGTAACTTGAAAGTATTTCGATTTCTTGGCTTTATATATCTTGTGGAAAGGACGAGTGCTCTCGGTGCGG
AGGATGTAA
