>Addgene plasmid #142591 | TFORF0295 | depositor partial sequence | sequence record 279912 | Barcode
GTGCTCTCGGTGCGGAGGATGTAA
